>Addgene plasmid #127121 | px458_2A_GFP_sgRNA_ZNF598 | depositor full sequence | sequence record 243155 | px458_2A_GFP_sgRNA_ZNF598 sequence 9292 bps
GAGGGCCTATTTCCCATGATTCCTTCATATTTGCATATACGATACAAGGCTGTTAGAGAGATAATTGGAA
TTAATTTGACTGTAAACACAAAGATATTAGTACAAAATACGTGACGTAGAAAGTAATAATTTCTTGGGTA
GTTTGCAGTTTTAAAATTATGTTTTAAAATGGACTATCATATGCTTACCGTAACTTGAAAGTATTTCGAT
TTCTTGGCTTTATATATCTTGTGGAAAGGACGAAACACCGACCGCTGCTCTACCAAGATGGTTTTAGAGC
TAGAAATAGCAAGTTAAAATAAGGCTAGTCCGTTATCAACTTGAAAAAGTGGCACCGAGTCGGTGCTTTT
TTGTTTTAGAGCTAGAAATAGCAAGTTAAAATAAGGCTAGTCCGTTTTTAGCGCGTGCGCCAATTCTGCA
GACAAATGGCTCTAGAGGTACCCGTTACATAACTTACGGTAAATGGCCCGCCTGGCTGACCGCCCAACGA
CCCCCGCCCATTGACGTCAATAGTAACGCCAATAGGGACTTTCCATTGACGTCAATGGGTGGAGTATTTA
CGGTAAACTGCCCACTTGGCAGTACATCAAGTGTATCATATGCCAAGTACGCCCCCTATTGACGTCAATG
ACGGTAAATGGCCCGCCTGGCATTGTGCCCAGTACATGACCTTATGGGACTTTCCTACTTGGCAGTACAT
CTACGTATTAGTCATCGCTATTACCATGGTCGAGGTGAGCCCCACGTTCTGCTTCACTCTCCCCATCTCC
CCCCCCTCCCCACCCCCAATTTTGTATTTATTTATTTTTTAATTATTTTGTGCAGCGATGGGGGCGGGGG
GGGGGGGGGGGCGCGCGCCAGGCGGGGCGGGGCGGGGCGAGGGGCGGGGCGGGGCGAGGCGGAGAGGTGC
GGCGGCAGCCAATCAGAGCGGCGCGCTCCGAAAGTTTCCTTTTATGGCGAGGCGGCGGCGGCGGCGGCCC
TATAAAAAGCGAAGCGCGCGGCGGGCGGGAGTCGCTGCGACGCTGCCTTCGCCCCGTGCCCCGCTCCGCC
GCCGCCTCGCGCCGCCCGCCCCGGCTCTGACTGACCGCGTTACTCCCACAGGTGAGCGGGCGGGACGGCC
CTTCTCCTCCGGGCTGTAATTAGCTGAGCAAGAGGTAAGGGTTTAAGGGATGGTTGGTTGGTGGGGTATT
AATGTTTAATTACCTGGAGCACCTGCCTGAAATCACTTTTTTTCAGGTTGGACCGGTGCCACCATGGACT
ATAAGGACCACGACGGAGACTACAAGGATCATGATATTGATTACAAAGACGATGACGATAAGATGGCCCC
AAAGAAGAAGCGGAAGGTCGGTATCCACGGAGTCCCAGCAGCCGACAAGAAGTACAGCATCGGCCTGGAC
ATCGGCACCAACTCTGTGGGCTGGGCCGTGATCACCGACGAGTACAAGGTGCCCAGCAAGAAATTCAAGG
TGCTGGGCAACACCGACCGGCACAGCATCAAGAAGAACCTGATCGGAGCCCTGCTGTTCGACAGCGGCGA
AACAGCCGAGGCCACCCGGCTGAAGAGAACCGCCAGAAGAAGATACACCAGACGGAAGAACCGGATCTGC
TATCTGCAAGAGATCTTCAGCAACGAGATGGCCAAGGTGGACGACAGCTTCTTCCACAGACTGGAAGAGT
CCTTCCTGGTGGAAGAGGATAAGAAGCACGAGCGGCACCCCATCTTCGGCAACATCGTGGACGAGGTGGC
CTACCACGAGAAGTACCCCACCATCTACCACCTGAGAAAGAAACTGGTGGACAGCACCGACAAGGCCGAC
CTGCGGCTGATCTATCTGGCCCTGGCCCACATGATCAAGTTCCGGGGCCACTTCCTGATCGAGGGCGACC
TGAACCCCGACAACAGCGACGTGGACAAGCTGTTCATCCAGCTGGTGCAGACCTACAACCAGCTGTTCGA
GGAAAACCCCATCAACGCCAGCGGCGTGGACGCCAAGGCCATCCTGTCTGCCAGACTGAGCAAGAGCAGA
CGGCTGGAAAATCTGATCGCCCAGCTGCCCGGCGAGAAGAAGAATGGCCTGTTCGGAAACCTGATTGCCC
TGAGCCTGGGCCTGACCCCCAACTTCAAGAGCAACTTCGACCTGGCCGAGGATGCCAAACTGCAGCTGAG
CAAGGACACCTACGACGACGACCTGGACAACCTGCTGGCCCAGATCGGCGACCAGTACGCCGACCTGTTT
CTGGCCGCCAAGAACCTGTCCGACGCCATCCTGCTGAGCGACATCCTGAGAGTGAACACCGAGATCACCA
AGGCCCCCCTGAGCGCCTCTATGATCAAGAGATACGACGAGCACCACCAGGACCTGACCCTGCTGAAAGC
TCTCGTGCGGCAGCAGCTGCCTGAGAAGTACAAAGAGATTTTCTTCGACCAGAGCAAGAACGGCTACGCC
GGCTACATTGACGGCGGAGCCAGCCAGGAAGAGTTCTACAAGTTCATCAAGCCCATCCTGGAAAAGATGG
ACGGCACCGAGGAACTGCTCGTGAAGCTGAACAGAGAGGACCTGCTGCGGAAGCAGCGGACCTTCGACAA
CGGCAGCATCCCCCACCAGATCCACCTGGGAGAGCTGCACGCCATTCTGCGGCGGCAGGAAGATTTTTAC
CCATTCCTGAAGGACAACCGGGAAAAGATCGAGAAGATCCTGACCTTCCGCATCCCCTACTACGTGGGCC
CTCTGGCCAGGGGAAACAGCAGATTCGCCTGGATGACCAGAAAGAGCGAGGAAACCATCACCCCCTGGAA
CTTCGAGGAAGTGGTGGACAAGGGCGCTTCCGCCCAGAGCTTCATCGAGCGGATGACCAACTTCGATAAG
AACCTGCCCAACGAGAAGGTGCTGCCCAAGCACAGCCTGCTGTACGAGTACTTCACCGTGTATAACGAGC
TGACCAAAGTGAAATACGTGACCGAGGGAATGAGAAAGCCCGCCTTCCTGAGCGGCGAGCAGAAAAAGGC
CATCGTGGACCTGCTGTTCAAGACCAACCGGAAAGTGACCGTGAAGCAGCTGAAAGAGGACTACTTCAAG
AAAATCGAGTGCTTCGACTCCGTGGAAATCTCCGGCGTGGAAGATCGGTTCAACGCCTCCCTGGGCACAT
ACCACGATCTGCTGAAAATTATCAAGGACAAGGACTTCCTGGACAATGAGGAAAACGAGGACATTCTGGA
AGATATCGTGCTGACCCTGACACTGTTTGAGGACAGAGAGATGATCGAGGAACGGCTGAAAACCTATGCC
CACCTGTTCGACGACAAAGTGATGAAGCAGCTGAAGCGGCGGAGATACACCGGCTGGGGCAGGCTGAGCC
GGAAGCTGATCAACGGCATCCGGGACAAGCAGTCCGGCAAGACAATCCTGGATTTCCTGAAGTCCGACGG
CTTCGCCAACAGAAACTTCATGCAGCTGATCCACGACGACAGCCTGACCTTTAAAGAGGACATCCAGAAA
GCCCAGGTGTCCGGCCAGGGCGATAGCCTGCACGAGCACATTGCCAATCTGGCCGGCAGCCCCGCCATTA
AGAAGGGCATCCTGCAGACAGTGAAGGTGGTGGACGAGCTCGTGAAAGTGATGGGCCGGCACAAGCCCGA
GAACATCGTGATCGAAATGGCCAGAGAGAACCAGACCACCCAGAAGGGACAGAAGAACAGCCGCGAGAGA
ATGAAGCGGATCGAAGAGGGCATCAAAGAGCTGGGCAGCCAGATCCTGAAAGAACACCCCGTGGAAAACA
CCCAGCTGCAGAACGAGAAGCTGTACCTGTACTACCTGCAGAATGGGCGGGATATGTACGTGGACCAGGA
ACTGGACATCAACCGGCTGTCCGACTACGATGTGGACCATATCGTGCCTCAGAGCTTTCTGAAGGACGAC
TCCATCGACAACAAGGTGCTGACCAGAAGCGACAAGAACCGGGGCAAGAGCGACAACGTGCCCTCCGAAG
AGGTCGTGAAGAAGATGAAGAACTACTGGCGGCAGCTGCTGAACGCCAAGCTGATTACCCAGAGAAAGTT
CGACAATCTGACCAAGGCCGAGAGAGGCGGCCTGAGCGAACTGGATAAGGCCGGCTTCATCAAGAGACAG
CTGGTGGAAACCCGGCAGATCACAAAGCACGTGGCACAGATCCTGGACTCCCGGATGAACACTAAGTACG
ACGAGAATGACAAGCTGATCCGGGAAGTGAAAGTGATCACCCTGAAGTCCAAGCTGGTGTCCGATTTCCG
GAAGGATTTCCAGTTTTACAAAGTGCGCGAGATCAACAACTACCACCACGCCCACGACGCCTACCTGAAC
GCCGTCGTGGGAACCGCCCTGATCAAAAAGTACCCTAAGCTGGAAAGCGAGTTCGTGTACGGCGACTACA
AGGTGTACGACGTGCGGAAGATGATCGCCAAGAGCGAGCAGGAAATCGGCAAGGCTACCGCCAAGTACTT
CTTCTACAGCAACATCATGAACTTTTTCAAGACCGAGATTACCCTGGCCAACGGCGAGATCCGGAAGCGG
CCTCTGATCGAGACAAACGGCGAAACCGGGGAGATCGTGTGGGATAAGGGCCGGGATTTTGCCACCGTGC
GGAAAGTGCTGAGCATGCCCCAAGTGAATATCGTGAAAAAGACCGAGGTGCAGACAGGCGGCTTCAGCAA
AGAGTCTATCCTGCCCAAGAGGAACAGCGATAAGCTGATCGCCAGAAAGAAGGACTGGGACCCTAAGAAG
TACGGCGGCTTCGACAGCCCCACCGTGGCCTATTCTGTGCTGGTGGTGGCCAAAGTGGAAAAGGGCAAGT
CCAAGAAACTGAAGAGTGTGAAAGAGCTGCTGGGGATCACCATCATGGAAAGAAGCAGCTTCGAGAAGAA
TCCCATCGACTTTCTGGAAGCCAAGGGCTACAAAGAAGTGAAAAAGGACCTGATCATCAAGCTGCCTAAG
TACTCCCTGTTCGAGCTGGAAAACGGCCGGAAGAGAATGCTGGCCTCTGCCGGCGAACTGCAGAAGGGAA
ACGAACTGGCCCTGCCCTCCAAATATGTGAACTTCCTGTACCTGGCCAGCCACTATGAGAAGCTGAAGGG
CTCCCCCGAGGATAATGAGCAGAAACAGCTGTTTGTGGAACAGCACAAGCACTACCTGGACGAGATCATC
GAGCAGATCAGCGAGTTCTCCAAGAGAGTGATCCTGGCCGACGCTAATCTGGACAAAGTGCTGTCCGCCT
ACAACAAGCACCGGGATAAGCCCATCAGAGAGCAGGCCGAGAATATCATCCACCTGTTTACCCTGACCAA
TCTGGGAGCCCCTGCCGCCTTCAAGTACTTTGACACCACCATCGACCGGAAGAGGTACACCAGCACCAAA
GAGGTGCTGGACGCCACCCTGATCCACCAGAGCATCACCGGCCTGTACGAGACACGGATCGACCTGTCTC
AGCTGGGAGGCGACAAAAGGCCGGCGGCCACGAAAAAGGCCGGCCAGGCAAAAAAGAAAAAGGAATTCGG
CAGTGGAGAGGGCAGAGGAAGTCTGCTAACATGCGGTGACGTCGAGGAGAATCCTGGCCCAGTGAGCAAG
GGCGAGGAGCTGTTCACCGGGGTGGTGCCCATCCTGGTCGAGCTGGACGGCGACGTAAACGGCCACAAGT
TCAGCGTGTCCGGCGAGGGCGAGGGCGATGCCACCTACGGCAAGCTGACCCTGAAGTTCATCTGCACCAC
CGGCAAGCTGCCCGTGCCCTGGCCCACCCTCGTGACCACCCTGACCTACGGCGTGCAGTGCTTCAGCCGC
TACCCCGACCACATGAAGCAGCACGACTTCTTCAAGTCCGCCATGCCCGAAGGCTACGTCCAGGAGCGCA
CCATCTTCTTCAAGGACGACGGCAACTACAAGACCCGCGCCGAGGTGAAGTTCGAGGGCGACACCCTGGT
GAACCGCATCGAGCTGAAGGGCATCGACTTCAAGGAGGACGGCAACATCCTGGGGCACAAGCTGGAGTAC
AACTACAACAGCCACAACGTCTATATCATGGCCGACAAGCAGAAGAACGGCATCAAGGTGAACTTCAAGA
TCCGCCACAACATCGAGGACGGCAGCGTGCAGCTCGCCGACCACTACCAGCAGAACACCCCCATCGGCGA
CGGCCCCGTGCTGCTGCCCGACAACCACTACCTGAGCACCCAGTCCGCCCTGAGCAAAGACCCCAACGAG
AAGCGCGATCACATGGTCCTGCTGGAGTTCGTGACCGCCGCCGGGATCACTCTCGGCATGGACGAGCTGT
ACAAGGAATTCTAACTAGAGCTCGCTGATCAGCCTCGACTGTGCCTTCTAGTTGCCAGCCATCTGTTGTT
TGCCCCTCCCCCGTGCCTTCCTTGACCCTGGAAGGTGCCACTCCCACTGTCCTTTCCTAATAAAATGAGG
AAATTGCATCGCATTGTCTGAGTAGGTGTCATTCTATTCTGGGGGGTGGGGTGGGGCAGGACAGCAAGGG
GGAGGATTGGGAAGAGAATAGCAGGCATGCTGGGGAGCGGCCGCAGGAACCCCTAGTGATGGAGTTGGCC
ACTCCCTCTCTGCGCGCTCGCTCGCTCACTGAGGCCGGGCGACCAAAGGTCGCCCGACGCCCGGGCTTTG
CCCGGGCGGCCTCAGTGAGCGAGCGAGCGCGCAGCTGCCTGCAGGGGCGCCTGATGCGGTATTTTCTCCT
TACGCATCTGTGCGGTATTTCACACCGCATA
[142 nt withheld, positions 6752-6893]
C
[141 nt withheld, positions 6895-7035]
CCTTTGACGTTGGAGTCCACGTTCTTT
[37 nt withheld, positions 7063-7099]
ACCCTATCTCGGGCTATTCTTTTGATTTATAAGGGATTTTGCCGATTTCGGCCTATTGGTTAAAAAATGA
GCTGATTTAACAAAAATTTAACGCGAATTTTAACAAAATATTAACGTTTACAATTTTATGGTGCACTCTC
AGTACAATCTGCTCTGATGCCGCATAGTTAAGCCAGCCCCGACACCCGCCAACACCCGCTGACGCGCCCT
GACGGGCTTGTCTGCTCCCGGCATCCGCTTACAGACAAGCTGTGACCGTCTCCGGGAGCTGCATGTGTCA
GAGGTTTTCACCGTCATCACCGAAACGCGCGAGACGAAAGGGCCTCGTGATACGCCTATTTTTATAGGTT
AATGTCATGATAATAATGGTTTCTTAGACGTCAGGTGGCACTTTTCGGGGAAATGTGCGCGGAACCCCTA
TTTGTTTATTTTTCTAAATACATTCAAATATGTATCCGCTCATGAGACAATAACCCTGATAAATGCTTCA
ATAATATTGAAAAAGGAAGAGTATGAGTATTCAACATTTCCGTGTCGCCCTTATTCCCTTTTTTGCGGCA
TTTTGCCTTCCTGTTTTTGCTCACCCAGAAACGCTGGTGAAAGTAAAAGATGCTGAAGATCAGTTGGGTG
CACGAGTGGGTTACATCGAACTGGATCTCAACAGCGGTAAGATCCTTGAGAGTTTTCGCCCCGAAGAACG
TTTTCCAATGATGAGCACTTTTAAAGTTCTGCTATGTGGCGCGGTATTATCCCGTATTGACGCCGGGCAA
GAGCAACTCGGTCGCCGCATACACTATTCTCAGAATGACTTGGTTGAGTACTCACCAGTCACAGAAAAGC
ATCTTACGGATGGCATGACAGTAAGAGAATTATGCAGTGCTGCCATAACCATGAGTGATAACACTGCGGC
CAACTTACTTCTGACAACGATCGGAGGACCGAAGGAGCTAACCGCTTTTTTGCACAACATGGGGGATCAT
GTAACTCGCCTTGATCGTTGGGAACCGGAGCTGAATGAAGCCATACCAAACGACGAGCGTGACACCACGA
TGCCTGTAGCAATGGCAACAACGTTGCGCAAACTATTAACTGGCGAACTACTTACTCTAGCTTCCCGGCA
ACAATTAATAGACTGGATGGAGGCGGATAAAGTTGCAGGACCACTTCTGCGCTCGGCCCTTCCGGCTGGC
TGGTTTATTGCTGATAAATCTGGAGCCGGTGAGCGTGGAAGCCGCGGTATCATTGCAGCACTGGGGCCAG
ATGGTAAGCCCTCCCGTATCGTAGTTATCTACACGACGGGGAGTCAGGCAACTATGGATGAACGAAATAG
ACAGATCGCTGAGATAGGTGCCTCACTGATTAAGCATTGGTAACTGTCAGACCAAGTTTACTCATATATA
CTTTAGATTGATTTAAAACTTCATTTTTAATTTAAAAGGATCTAGGTGAAGATCCTTTTTGATAATCTCA
TGACCAAAATCCCTTAACGTGAGTTTTCGTTCCACTGAGCGTCAGACCCCGTAGAAAAGATCAAAGGATC
TTCTTGAGATCCTTTTTTTCTGCGCGTAATCTGCTGCTTGCAAACAAAAAAACCACCGCTACCAGCGGTG
GTTTGTTTGCCGGATCAAGAGCTACCAACTCTTTTTCCGAAGGTAACTGGCTTCAGCAGAGCGCAGATAC
CAAATACTGTCCTTCTAGTGTAGCCGTAGTTAGGCCACCACTTCAAGAACTCTGTAGCACCGCCTACATA
CCTCGCTCTGCTAATCCTGTTACCAGTGGCTGCTGCCAGTGGCGATAAGTCGTGTCTTACCGGGTTGGAC
TCAAGACGATAGTTACCGGATAAGGCGCAGCGGTCGGGCTGAACGGGGGGTTCGTGCACACAGCCCAGCT
TGGAGCGAACGACCTACACCGAACTGAGATACCTACAGCGTGAGCTATGAGAAAGCGCCACGCTTCCCGA
AGGGAGAAAGGCGGACAGGTATCCGGTAAGCGGCAGGGTCGGAACAGGAGAGCGCACGAGGGAGCTTCCA
GGGGGAAACGCCTGGTATCTTTATAGTCCTGTCGGGTTTCGCCACCTCTGACTTGAGCGTCGATTTTTGT
GATGCTCGTCAGGGGGGCGGAGCCTATGGAAAAACGCCAGCAACGCGGCCTTTTTACGGTTCCTGGCCTT
TTGCTGGCCTTTTGCTCACATGT
Features (pLannotate 1.2.2; 19 found; start..end, strand, type, name):
      1..241     +  promoter       U6 promoter: RNA polymerase III promoter for human U6 snRNA
    271..346     +  misc_RNA       gRNA scaffold: guide RNA scaffold for the Streptococcus pyogenes CRISPR/Cas9 system
    353..396     +  misc_RNA       gRNA scaffold (fragment): guide RNA scaffold for the Streptococcus pyogenes CRISPR/Cas9 system
    443..728     +  enhancer       CMV enhancer: human cytomegalovirus immediate early enhancer; contains an 18-bp deletion relative to the standard CMV enhancer
    730..1007    +  promoter       chicken β-actin promoter: No description available
   1008..1236    +  intron         hybrid intron: hybrid between chicken β-actin (CBA) and minute virus of mice (MMV) introns (Gray et al., 2011)
   1374..2975    +  CDS            Cas9(N): N-terminal portion of Streptococcus pyogenes Cas9 (Zetsche et al., 2015)
   2976..5474    +  CDS            Cas9(C): C-terminal portion of Streptococcus pyogenes Cas9 (Zetsche et al., 2015)
   5475..5522    +  CDS            nucleoplasmin NLS: bipartite nuclear localization signal from nucleoplasmin
   5592..6305    +  CDS            EGFP: EGFP is a basic (constitutively fluorescent) green fluorescent protein published in 1996, derived from Aequorea victoria. It is reported to be a rapidly-maturing weak dimer with moderate acid sensitivity.
   6339..6450    +  polyA_signal   bGH poly(A) signal: bovine growth hormone polyadenylation signal
   6555..6695    +  repeat_region  AAV2 ITR: inverted terminal repeat of adeno-associated virus serotype 2 inverted
   6700..6751    -  misc_feature   bom (fragment): basis of mobility region from pBR322
   6770..7150    +  rep_origin     M13 ori (sequence partly withheld): M13 bacteriophage origin of replication; arrow indicates direction of (+) strand synthesis
   7226..7275    -  misc_feature   bom (fragment): basis of mobility region from pBR322
   7377..7412    -  CDS            rop (fragment): Rop protein, which maintains plasmids at low copy number; rop
   7507..7611    +  promoter       AmpR promoter: bla
   7612..8472    +  CDS            AmpR: β-lactamase; bla; confers resistance to ampicillin, carbenicillin, and related antibiotics
   8643..9231    +  rep_origin     ori: high-copy-number ColE1/pMB1/pBR322/pUC origin of replication
