>Addgene plasmid #127121 | px458_2A_GFP_sgRNA_ZNF598 | addgene full sequence | sequence record 251653 | Addgene Partial NGS Result
GAGGGCCTATTTCCCATGATTCCTTCATATTTGCATATACGATACAAGGCTGTTAGAGAGATAATTGGAA
TTAATTTGACTGTAAACACAAAGATATTAGTACAAAATACGTGACGTAGAAAGTAATAATTTCTTGGGTA
GTTTGCAGTTTTAAAATTATGTTTTAAAATGGACTATCATATGCTTACCGTAACTTGAAAGTATTTCGAT
TTCTTGGCTTTATATATCTTGTGGAAAGGACGAAACACCGACCGCTGCTCTACCAAGATGGTTTTAGAGC
TAGAAATAGCAAGTTAAAATAAGGCTAGTCCGTTATCAACTTGAAAAAGTGGCACCGAGTCGGTGCTTTT
TTGTTTTAGAGCTAGAAATAGCAAGTTAAAATAAGGCTAGTCCGTTTTTAGCGCGTGCGCCAATTCTGCA
GACAAATGGCTCTAGAGGTACCCGTTACATAACTTACGGTAAATGGCCCGCCTGGCTGACCGCCCAACGA
CCCCCGCCCATTGACGTCAATAGTAACGCCAATAGGGACTTTCCATTGACGTCAATGGGTGGAGTATTTA
CGGTAAACTGCCCACTTGGCAGTACATCAAGTGTATCATATGCCAAGTACGCCCCCTATTGACGTCAATG
ACGGTAAATGGCCCGCCTGGCATTGTGCCCAGTACATGACCTTATGGGACTTTCCTACTTGGCAGTACAT
CTACGTATTAGTCATCGCTATTACCATGGTCGAGGTGAGCCCCACGTTCTGCTTCACTCTCCCCATCTCC
CCCCCCTCCCCACCCCCAATTTTGTATTTATTTATTTTTTAATTATTTTGTGCAGCGATGGGGGCGGGGG
GGGGGGGGGGGCGCGCGCCAGGCGGGGCGGGGCGGGGCGRGGGGCGGGGCGGGGCGAGGCGGAGAGGTGC
GGCGGCAGCCAATCAGAGCGGCGCGCTCCGAAAGTTTCCTTTTATGGCGAGGCGGCGGCGGCGGCGGCCC
TATAAAAAGCGAAGCGCGCGGCGGGCGGGAGTCGCTGCGCGCTGCCTTCGCCCCGTGCCCCGCTCCGCCG
CCGCCTCGCGCCGCCCGCCCCGGCTCTGACTGACCGCGTTACTCCCACAGGTGAGCGGGCGGGACGGCCC
TTCTCCTCCGGGCTGTAATTAGCTGAGCAAGAGGTAAGGGTTTAAGGGATGGTTGGTTGGTGGGGTATTA
ATGTTTAATTACCTGGAGCACCTGCCTGAAATCACTTTTTTTCAGGTTGGACCGGTGCCACCATGGACTA
TAAGGACCACGACGGAGACTACAAGGATCATGATATTGATTACAAAGACGATGACGATAAGATGGCCCCA
AAGAAGAAGCGGAAGGTCGGTATCCACGGAGTCCCAGCAGCCGACAAGAAGTACAGCATCGGCCTGGACA
TCGGCACCAACTCTGTGGGCTGGGCCGTGATCACCGACGAGTACAAGGTGCCCAGCAAGAAATTCAAGGT
GCTGGGCAACACCGACCGGCACAGCATCAAGAAGAACCTGATCGGAGCCCTGCTGTTCGACAGCGGCGAA
ACAGCCGAGGCCACCCGGCTGAAGAGAACCGCCAGAAGAAGATACACCAGACGGAAGAACCGGATCTGCT
ATCTGCAAGAGATCTTCAGCAACGAGATGGCCAAGGTGGACGACAGCTTCTTCCACAGACTGGAAGAGTC
CTTCCTGGTGGAAGAGGATAAGAAGCACGAGCGGCACCCCATCTTCGGCAACATCGTGGACGAGGTGGCC
TACCACGAGAAGTACCCCACCATCTACCACCTGAGAAAGAAACTGGTGGACAGCACCGACAAGGCCGACC
TGCGGCTGATCTATCTGGCCCTGGCCCACATGATCAAGTTCCGGGGCCACTTCCTGATCGAGGGCGACCT
GAACCCCGACAACAGCGACGTGGACAAGCTGTTCATCCAGCTGGTGCAGACCTACAACCAGCTGTTCGAG
GAAAACCCCATCAACGCCAGCGGCGTGGACGCCAAGGCCATCCTGTCTGCCAGACTGAGCAAGAGCAGAC
GGCTGGAAAATCTGATCGCCCAGCTGCCCGGCGAGAAGAAGAATGGCCTGTTCGGAAACCTGATTGCCCT
GAGCCTGGGCCTGACCCCCAACTTCAAGAGCAACTTCGACCTGGCCGAGGATGCCAAACTGCAGCTGAGC
AAGGACACCTACGACGACGACCTGGACAACCTGCTGGCCCAGATCGGCGACCAGTACGCCGACCTGTTTC
TGGCCGCCAAGAACCTGTCCGACGCCATCCTGCTGAGCGACATCCTGAGAGTGAACACCGAGATCACCAA
GGCCCCCCTGAGCGCCTCTATGATCAAGAGATACGACGAGCACCACCAGGACCTGACCCTGCTGAAAGCT
CTCGTGCGGCAGCAGCTGCCTGAGAAGTACAAAGAGATTTTCTTCGACCAGAGCAAGAACGGCTACGCCG
GCTACATTGACGGCGGAGCCAGCCAGGAAGAGTTCTACAAGTTCATCAAGCCCATCCTGGAAAAGATGGA
CGGCACCGAGGAACTGCTCGTGAAGCTGAACAGAGAGGACCTGCTGCGGAAGCAGCGGACCTTCGACAAC
GGCAGCATCCCCCACCAGATCCACCTGGGAGAGCTGCACGCCATTCTGCGGCGGCAGGAAGATTTTTACC
CATTCCTGAAGGACAACCGGGAAAAGATCGAGAAGATCCTGACCTTCCGCATCCCCTACTACGTGGGCCC
TCTGGCCAGGGGAAACAGCAGATTCGCCTGGATGACCAGAAAGAGCGAGGAAACCATCACCCCCTGGAAC
TTCGAGGAAGTGGTGGACAAGGGCGCTTCCGCCCAGAGCTTCATCGAGCGGATGACCAACTTCGATAAGA
ACCTGCCCAACGAGAAGGTGCTGCCCAAGCACAGCCTGCTGTACGAGTACTTCACCGTGTATAACGAGCT
GACCAAAGTGAAATACGTGACCGAGGGAATGAGAAAGCCCGCCTTCCTGAGCGGCGAGCAGAAAAAGGCC
ATCGTGGACCTGCTGTTCAAGACCAACCGGAAAGTGACCGTGAAGCAGCTGAAAGAGGACTACTTCAAGA
AAATCGAGTGCTTCGACTCCGTGGAAATCTCCGGCGTGGAAGATCGGTTCAACGCCTCCCTGGGCACATA
CCACGATCTGCTGAAAATTATCAAGGACAAGGACTTCCTGGACAATGAGGAAAACGAGGACATTCTGGAA
GATATCGTGCTGACCCTGACACTGTTTGAGGACAGAGAGATGATCGAGGAACGGCTGAAAACCTATGCCC
ACCTGTTCGACGACAAAGTGATGAAGCAGCTGAAGCGGCGGAGATACACCGGCTGGGGCAGGCTGAGCCG
GAAGCTGATCAACGGCATCCGGGACAAGCAGTCCGGCAAGACAATCCTGGATTTCCTGAAGTCCGACGGC
TTCGCCAACAGAAACTTCATGCAGCTGATCCACGACGACAGCCTGACCTTTAAAGAGGACATCCAGAAAG
CCCAGGTGTCCGGCCAGGGCGATAGCCTGCACGAGCACATTGCCAATCTGGCCGGCAGCCCCGCCATTAA
GAAGGGCATCCTGCAGACAGTGAAGGTGGTGGACGAGCTCGTGAAAGTGATGGGCCGGCACAAGCCCGAG
AACATCGTGATCGAAATGGCCAGAGAGAACCAGACCACCCAGAAGGGACAGAAGAACAGCCGCGAGAGAA
TGAAGCGGATCGAAGAGGGCATCAAAGAGCTGGGCAGCCAGATCCTGAAAGAACACCCCGTGGAAAACAC
CCAGCTGCAGAACGAGAAGCTGTACCTGTACTACCTGCAGAATGGGCGGGATATGTACGTGGACCAGGAA
CTGGACATCAACCGGCTGTCCGACTACGATGTGGACCATATCGTGCCTCAGAGCTTTCTGAAGGACGACT
CCATCGACAACAAGGTGCTGACCAGAAGCGACAAGAACCGGGGCAAGAGCGACAACGTGCCCTCCGAAGA
GGTCGTGAAGAAGATGAAGAACTACTGGCGGCAGCTGCTGAACGCCAAGCTGATTACCCAGAGAAAGTTC
GACAATCTGACCAAGGCCGAGAGAGGCGGCCTGAGCGAACTGGATAAGGCCGGCTTCATCAAGAGACAGC
TGGTGGAAACCCGGCAGATCACAAAGCACGTGGCACAGATCCTGGACTCCCGGATGAACACTAAGTACGA
CGAGAATGACAAGCTGATCCGGGAAGTGAAAGTGATCACCCTGAAGTCCAAGCTGGTGTCCGATTTCCGG
AAGGATTTCCAGTTTTACAAAGTGCGCGAGATCAACAACTACCACCACGCCCACGACGCCTACCTGAACG
CCGTCGTGGGAACCGCCCTGATCAAAAAGTACCCTAAGCTGGAAAGCGAGTTCGTGTACGGCGACTACAA
GGTGTACGACGTGCGGAAGATGATCGCCAAGAGCGAGCAGGAAATCGGCAAGGCTACCGCCAAGTACTTC
TTCTACAGCAACATCATGAACTTTTTCAAGACCGAGATTACCCTGGCCAACGGCGAGATCCGGAAGCGGC
CTCTGATCGAGACAAACGGCGAAACCGGGGAGATCGTGTGGGATAAGGGCCGGGATTTTGCCACCGTGCG
GAAAGTGCTGAGCATGCCCCAAGTGAATATCGTGAAAAAGACCGAGGTGCAGACAGGCGGCTTCAGCAAA
GAGTCTATCCTGCCCAAGAGGAACAGCGATAAGCTGATCGCCAGAAAGAAGGACTGGGACCCTAAGAAGT
ACGGCGGCTTCGACAGCCCCACCGTGGCCTATTCTGTGCTGGTGGTGGCCAAAGTGGAAAAGGGCAAGTC
CAAGAAACTGAAGAGTGTGAAAGAGCTGCTGGGGATCACCATCATGGAAAGAAGCAGCTTCGAGAAGAAT
CCCATCGACTTTCTGGAAGCCAAGGGCTACAAAGAAGTGAAAAAGGACCTGATCATCAAGCTGCCTAAGT
ACTCCCTGTTCGAGCTGGAAAACGGCCGGAAGAGAATGCTGGCCTCTGCCGGCGAACTGCAGAAGGGAAA
CGAACTGGCCCTGCCCTCCAAATATGTGAACTTCCTGTACCTGGCCAGCCACTATGAGAAGCTGAAGGGC
TCCCCCGAGGATAATGAGCAGAAACAGCTGTTTGTGGAACAGCACAAGCACTACCTGGACGAGATCATCG
AGCAGATCAGCGAGTTCTCCAAGAGAGTGATCCTGGCCGACGCTAATCTGGACAAAGTGCTGTCCGCCTA
CAACAAGCACCGGGATAAGCCCATCAGAGAGCAGGCCGAGAATATCATCCACCTGTTTACCCTGACCAAT
CTGGGAGCCCCTGCCGCCTTCAAGTACTTTGACACCACCATCGACCGGAAGAGGTACACCAGCACCAAAG
AGGTGCTGGACGCCACCCTGATCCACCAGAGCATCACCGGCCTGTACGAGACACGGATCGACCTGTCTCA
GCTGGGAGGCGACAAAAGGCCGGCGGCCACGAAAAAGGCCGGCCAGGCAAAAAAGAAAAAGGAATTCGGC
AGTGGAGAGGGCAGAGGAAGTCTGCTAACATGCGGTGACGTCGAGGAGAATCCTGGCCCAGTGAGCAAGG
GCGAGGAGCTGTTCACCGGGGTGGTGCCCATCCTGGTCGAGCTGGACGGCGACGTAAACGGCCACAAGTT
CAGCGTGTCCGGCGAGGGCGAGGGCGATGCCACCTACGGCAAGCTGACCCTGAAGTTCATCTGCACCACC
GGCAAGCTGCCCGTGCCCTGGCCCACCCTCGTGACCACCCTGACCTACGGCGTGCAGTGCTTCAGCCGCT
ACCCCGACCACATGAAGCAGCACGACTTCTTCAAGTCCGCCATGCCCGAAGGCTACGTCCAGGAGCGCAC
CATCTTCTTCAAGGACGACGGCAACTACAAGACCCGCGCCGAGGTGAAGTTCGAGGGCGACACCCTGGTG
AACCGCATCGAGCTGAAGGGCATCGACTTCAAGGAGGACGGCAACATCCTGGGGCACAAGCTGGAGTACA
ACTACAACAGCCACAACGTCTATATCATGGCCGACAAGCAGAAGAACGGCATCAAGGTGAACTTCAAGAT
CCGCCACAACATCGAGGACGGCAGCGTGCAGCTCGCCGACCACTACCAGCAGAACACCCCCATCGGCGAC
GGCCCCGTGCTGCTGCCCGACAACCACTACCTGAGCACCCAGTCCGCCCTGAGCAAAGACCCCAACGAGA
AGCGCGATCACATGGTCCTGCTGGAGTTCGTGACCGCCGCCGGGATCACTCTCGGCATGGACGAGCTGTA
CAAGGAATTCTAACTAGAGCTCGCTGATCAGCCTCGACTGTGCCTTCTAGTTGCCAGCCATCTGTTGTTT
GCCCCTCCCCCGTGCCTTCCTTGACCCTGGAAGGTGCCACTCCCACTGTCCTTTCCTAATAAAATGAGGA
AATTGCATCGCATTGTCTGAGTAGGTGTCATTCTATTCTGGGGGGTGGGGTGGGGCAGGACAGCAAGGGG
GAGGATTGGGAAGAGAATAGCAGGCATGCTGGGGAGCGGCCGCAGGAACCCCTAGTGATGGAGTTGGCCA
CTCCCTCTCTGCGCGCTCGCTCGCTCACTGAGGCCGGGCGACCAAAGGTCGCCCGACGCCCGGGCTTTGC
CCGGGCGGCCTCAGTGAGCGAGCGAGCGCGCAGCTGCCTGCAGGGGCGCCTGATGCGGTATTTTCTCCTT
ACGCATCTGTGCGGTATTTCACACCGCATA
[95 nt withheld, positions 6751-6845]
T
[46 nt withheld, positions 6847-6892]
C
[141 nt withheld, positions 6894-7034]
CCTTTGACGTTGGAGTCCACGTTCTTT
[37 nt withheld, positions 7062-7098]
ACTCTATCTCGGGCTATTCTTTTGATTTATAAGGGATTTTGCCGATTTCGGTCTATTGGTTAAAAAATGA
GCTGATTTAACAAAAATTTAACGCGAATTTTAACAAAATATTAACGTTTACAATTTTATGGTGCACTCTC
AGTACAATCTGCTCTGATGCCGCATAGTTAAGCCAGCCCCGACACCCGCCAACACCCGCTGACGCGCCCT
GACGGGCTTGTCTGCTCCCGGCATCCGCTTACAGACAAGCTGTGACCGTCTCCGGGAGCTGCATGTGTCA
GAGGTTTTCACCGTCATCACCGAAACGCGCGAGACGAAAGGGCCTCGTGATACGCCTATTTTTATAGGTT
AATGTCATGATAATAATGGTTTCTTAGACGTCAGGTGGCACTTTTCGGGGAAATGTGCGCGGAACCCCTA
TTTGTTTATTTTTCTAAATACATTCAAATATGTATCCGCTCATGAGACAATAACCCTGATAAATGCTTCA
ATAATATTGAAAAAGGAAGAGTATGAGTATTCAACATTTCCGTGTCGCCCTTATTCCCTTTTTTGCGGCA
TTTTGCCTTCCTGTTTTTGCTCACCCAGAAACGCTGGTGAAAGTAAAAGATGCTGAAGATCAGTTGGGTG
CACGAGTGGGTTACATCGAACTGGATCTCAACAGCGGTAAGATCCTTGAGAGTTTTCGCCCCGAAGAACG
TTTTCCAATGATGAGCACTTTTAAAGTTCTGCTATGTGGCGCGGTATTATCCCGTATTGACGCCGGGCAA
GAGCAACTCGGTCGCCGCATACACTATTCTCAGAATGACTTGGTTGAGTACTCACCAGTCACAGAAAAGC
ATCTTACGGATGGCATGACAGTAAGAGAATTATGCAGTGCTGCCATAACCATGAGTGATAACACTGCGGC
CAACTTACTTCTGACAACGATCGGAGGACCGAAGGAGCTAACCGCTTTTTTGCACAACATGGGGGATCAT
GTAACTCGCCTTGATCGTTGGGAACCGGAGCTGAATGAAGCCATACCAAACGACGAGCGTGACACCACGA
TGCCTGTAGCAATGGCAACAACGTTGCGCAAACTATTAACTGGCGAACTACTTACTCTAGCTTCCCGGCA
ACAATTAATAGACTGGATGGAGGCGGATAAAGTTGCAGGACCACTTCTGCGCTCGGCCCTTCCGGCTGGC
TGGTTTATTGCTGATAAATCTGGAGCCGGTGAGCGTGGAAGCCGCGGTATCATTGCAGCACTGGGGCCAG
ATGGTAAGCCCTCCCGTATCGTAGTTATCTACACGACGGGGAGTCAGGCAACTATGGATGAACGAAATAG
ACAGATCGCTGAGATAGGTGCCTCACTGATTAAGCATTGGTAACTGTCAGACCAAGTTTACTCATATATA
CTTTAGATTGATTTAAAACTTCATTTTTAATTTAAAAGGATCTAGGTGAAGATCCTTTTTGATAATCTCA
TGACCAAAATCCCTTAACGTGAGTTTTCGTTCCACTGAGCGTCAGACCCCGTAGAAAAGATCAAAGGATC
TTCTTGAGATCCTTTTTTTCTGCGCGTAATCTGCTGCTTGCAAACAAAAAAACCACCGCTACCAGCGGTG
GTTTGTTTGCCGGATCAAGAGCTACCAACTCTTTTTCCGAAGGTAACTGGCTTCAGCAGAGCGCAGATAC
CAAATACTGTTCTTCTAGTGTAGCCGTAGTTAGGCCACCACTTCAAGAACTCTGTAGCACCGCCTACATA
CCTCGCTCTGCTAATCCTGTTACCAGTGGCTGCTGCCAGTGGCGATAAGTCGTGTCTTACCGGGTTGGAC
TCAAGACGATAGTTACCGGATAAGGCGCAGCGGTCGGGCTGAACGGGGGGTTCGTGCACACAGCCCAGCT
TGGAGCGAACGACCTACACCGAACTGAGATACCTACAGCGTGAGCTATGAGAAAGCGCCACGCTTCCCGA
AGGGAGAAAGGCGGACAGGTATCCGGTAAGCGGCAGGGTCGGAACAGGAGAGCGCACGAGGGAGCTTCCA
GGGGGAAACGCCTGGTATCTTTATAGTCCTGTCGGGTTTCGCCACCTCTGACTTGAGCGTCGATTTTTGT
GATGCTCGTCAGGGGGGCGGAGCCTATGGAAAAACGCCAGCAACGCGGCCTTTTTACGGTTCCTGGCCTT
TTGCTGGCCTTTTGCTCACATGT
Features (pLannotate 1.2.2; 19 found; start..end, strand, type, name):
      1..241     +  promoter       U6 promoter: RNA polymerase III promoter for human U6 snRNA
    271..346     +  misc_RNA       gRNA scaffold: guide RNA scaffold for the Streptococcus pyogenes CRISPR/Cas9 system
    353..396     +  misc_RNA       gRNA scaffold (fragment): guide RNA scaffold for the Streptococcus pyogenes CRISPR/Cas9 system
    443..728     +  enhancer       CMV enhancer: human cytomegalovirus immediate early enhancer; contains an 18-bp deletion relative to the standard CMV enhancer
    730..1007    +  promoter       chicken β-actin promoter: No description available
   1008..1235    +  intron         hybrid intron: hybrid between chicken β-actin (CBA) and minute virus of mice (MMV) introns (Gray et al., 2011)
   1373..2974    +  CDS            Cas9(N): N-terminal portion of Streptococcus pyogenes Cas9 (Zetsche et al., 2015)
   2975..5473    +  CDS            Cas9(C): C-terminal portion of Streptococcus pyogenes Cas9 (Zetsche et al., 2015)
   5474..5521    +  CDS            nucleoplasmin NLS: bipartite nuclear localization signal from nucleoplasmin
   5591..6304    +  CDS            EGFP: EGFP is a basic (constitutively fluorescent) green fluorescent protein published in 1996, derived from Aequorea victoria. It is reported to be a rapidly-maturing weak dimer with moderate acid sensitivity.
   6338..6449    +  polyA_signal   bGH poly(A) signal: bovine growth hormone polyadenylation signal
   6554..6694    +  repeat_region  AAV2 ITR: inverted terminal repeat of adeno-associated virus serotype 2 inverted
   6699..6750    -  misc_feature   bom (fragment): basis of mobility region from pBR322
   6769..7224    +  rep_origin     f1 ori (sequence partly withheld): f1 bacteriophage origin of replication; arrow indicates direction of (+) strand synthesis
   7225..7274    -  misc_feature   bom (fragment): basis of mobility region from pBR322
   7376..7411    -  CDS            rop (fragment): Rop protein, which maintains plasmids at low copy number; rop
   7506..7610    +  promoter       AmpR promoter: bla
   7611..8471    +  CDS            AmpR: β-lactamase; bla; confers resistance to ampicillin, carbenicillin, and related antibiotics
   8642..9230    +  rep_origin     ori: high-copy-number ColE1/pMB1/pBR322/pUC origin of replication
