[The description below was written by a language model from this plasmid's Addgene catalogue record and pLannotate feature annotations shown in this document.]
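Description:
px458_2A_GFP_sgRNA_ZNF598 is an all-in-one CRISPR/Cas9 plasmid of about 9.3 kb, built on the px458 backbone, for transient expression in mammalian cells. It carries a guide RNA directed against human ZNF598 (also known as HEL2). In bacteria it is maintained through a high-copy ColE1/pUC-type origin and selected with ampicillin via the β-lactamase gene. A filamentous phage origin is also present, annotated as f1 in one sequence record and M13 in the other. The two records (a repository sequencing result and the depositor's sequence) differ by a single nucleotide in length and otherwise give the same feature map.

The plasmid contains two expression units. A human U6 RNA polymerase III promoter drives the ZNF598 spacer, which sits in the gap between the promoter and the Streptococcus pyogenes gRNA scaffold; a second, partial scaffold fragment lies just downstream. A hybrid promoter made of the CMV enhancer, chicken β-actin promoter and a hybrid intron then drives S. pyogenes Cas9. The annotation software splits Cas9 into N- and C-terminal portions, but these are contiguous and form one full-length coding sequence, followed by a nucleoplasmin nuclear localization signal. EGFP follows in the same transcript and, as the plasmid name indicates, is linked through a 2A peptide that is not separately annotated. The unit ends in a bGH polyadenylation signal, so Cas9 and EGFP are made as separate proteins from one mRNA and transfected cells can be identified or sorted by green fluorescence. A single AAV2 ITR remains downstream, which is not enough for AAV packaging.

The construct is suited to disrupting ZNF598 in human cells; the associated publication concerns the fate of ubiquitinated 40S subunits from stalled ribosomes. The cloning sites used for the guide are not recorded.
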