Addgene plasmid #127121: px458_2A_GFP_sgRNA_ZNF598
Depositing lab: Thomas Tuschl. Depositing organization: Rockefeller University. Publication: The G3BP1-Family-USP10 Deubiquitinase Complex Rescues Ubiquitinated 40S Subunits of Ribosomes Stalled in Translation from Lysosomal Degradation. Meyer C, Garzia A, Morozov P, Molina H, Tuschl T. Mol Cell. 2020 Mar 19;77(6):1193-1205.e5. doi: 10.1016/j.molcel.2019.12.024. Epub 2020 Jan 24. PubMed 31981475.
Backbone
  Vector backbone: px458_2A_GFP_sgRNA
  Vector type: CRISPR
Growth in bacteria
  Bacterial resistance: Ampicillin, 100 μg/mL
  Growth temperature: 37°C
  Growth strain: DH5alpha
  Copy number: Unknown
Gene/Insert
  Gene/Insert name: gRNA ZNF598
  gRNA/shRNA sequence: ACCGCTGCTCTACCAAGATG
  Species: H. sapiens (human)
  Entrez Gene: ZNF598 (a.k.a. HEL2)
  Cloning method: Restriction Enzyme; 5′ cloning site Unknown (unknown if destroyed); 3′ cloning site Unknown (unknown if destroyed)
Terms and licenses: Academic/Nonprofit Terms; Industry Terms: Not Available to Industry
How to cite: px458_2A_GFP_sgRNA_ZNF598 was a gift from Thomas Tuschl (Addgene plasmid # 127121 ; http://n2t.net/addgene:127121 ; RRID:Addgene_127121)
